>Addgene plasmid #114809 | AT1G25320 X002_pECIA14 | addgene full sequence | sequence record 270344 | Addgene NGS Result
GTAAAACGACGGCCAGTGAATTAATTCGTTGCAGGACAGGATGTGGTGCCCGATGTGACTAGCTCTTTGC
TGCAGGCCGTCCTATCCTCTGGTTCCGATAAGAGACCCAGAACTCCGGCCCCCCACCGCCCACCGCCACC
CCCATACATATGTGGTACGCAAGTAAGAGTGCCTGCGCATGCCCCATGTGCCCCACCAAGAGCTTTGCAT
CCCATACAAGTCCCCAAAGTGGAGAACCGAACCAATTCTTCGCGGGCAGAACAAAAGCTTCTGCACACGT
CTCCACTCGAATTTGGAGCCGGCCGGCGTGTGCAAAAGAGGTGAATCGAACGAAAGACCCGTGTGTAAAG
CCGCGTTTCCAAAATGTATAAAACCGAGAGCATCTGGCCAATGTGCATCAGTTGTGGTCAGCAGCAAAAT
CAAGTGAATCATCTCAGTGCAACTAAAGGGGGGATCCGATCTCAATATGAAGTTATGCATATTACTGGCC
GTCGTGGCCTTTGTTGGCCTCTCGCTCGGGAATGCTCTAAACGACGAAGGGTTTGCTCTTTTAACTCTGA
AGCAGTCTATTTCAAAAGATCCAGATGGTTCTTTAAGCAATTGGAACTCAGAGAATCAAAACCCTTGTTC
TTGGAATGGAGTCACTTGTGATGATAACAAGGTTGTTGTCTCTCTTAGCATCCCAAAGAAGAAACTTTTA
GGTTATCTTCCTTCTTCTCTTGGTTTACTCTCTAATCTCCGTCATTTGAATTTGAGAAGCAATGAGCTTA
GTGGGAACTTACCTGTTGAGCTTTTTAAGGCTCAAGGTCTTCAAAGTTTGGTTCTTTATGGGAATTTCTT
GTCTGGGTCCATTCCAAATGAGATTGGTGACTTAAAGTTTCTGCAAATTTTGGATCTTTCTCGTAATTCT
CTTAATGGGTCTATTCCAGAATCGGTTTTGAAGTGTAATAGGCTTAGGAGCTTTGATTTGAGTCAGAATA
ATCTCACTGGTTCTGTTCCTAGTGGATTTGGTCAGTCTTTGGCTTCTTTGCAGAAGCTTGATCTTTCTTC
TAACAATCTTATTGGTCTTGTTCCTGATGATTTGGGGAATTTGACTAGATTGCAAGGAACTCTTGATTTG
TCTCATAATTCGTTTAGTGGCTCGATTCCAGCTAGTTTGGGGAATTTGCCTGAGAAAGTTTATGTCAATC
TAGCTTACAACAACTTGAGTGGACCAATCCCACAAACCGGTGCTTTGGTGAACAGAGGACCAACTGCATT
CTTGGGGAATCCAAGACTCTGTGGCCCTCCATTGAAGGATCCTTGTTTGCCAGATACGGATAGTTCTTCA
ACTTCTCACCCTTTTGTACCGGATAACAACGAGCAAGGTGGAGGAGGGTCAAAGAAAGGAGAAGGTTTAA
GTCTGGAGGTGCTGTTCCAGGGACCAAGCGGCAATCCCGGCGGCGATCTGGCCCCCCAGATGCTGCGCGA
GCTGCAGGAGACCAATGCCGCCCTGCAGGACGTGCGCGAGCTGCTGCGCCACCGCGTGAAGGAGATCACC
TTCCTGAAGAACACCGTGATGGAGTGCGACGCCTGCGGCATGCAGCCCTCTAGAGGCTCCGGCTCCATCA
TCCCAGTTGAGGAGGAGAACCCGGACTTCTGGAACCGCGAGGCAGCCGAGGCCCTGGGTGCCGCCAAGAA
GCTGCAGCCTGCACAGACAGCCGCCAAGAACCTCATCATCTTCCTGGGCGATGGGATGGGGGTGTCTACG
GTGACAGCTGCCAGGATCCTAAAAGGGCAGAAGAAGGACAAACTGGGGCCTGAGATACCCCTGGCCATGG
ACCGCTTCCCATATGTGGCTCTGTCCAAGACATACAATGTAGACAAACATGTGCCAGACAGTGGAGCCAC
AGCCACGGCCTACCTGTGCGGGGTCAAGGGCAACTTCCAGACCATTGGCTTGAGTGCAGCCGCCCGCTTT
AACCAGTGCAACACGACACGCGGCAACGAGGTCATCTCCGTGATGAATCGGGCCAAGAAAGCAGGGAAGT
CAGTGGGAGTGGTAACCACCACACGAGTGCAGCACGCCTCGCCAGCCGGCACCTACGCCCACACGGTGAA
CCGCAACTGGTACTCGGACGCCGACGTGCCTGCCTCGGCCCGCCAGGAGGGGTGCCAGGACATCGCTACG
CAGCTCATCTCCAACATGGACATTGACGTGATCCTAGGTGGAGGCCGAAAGTACATGTTTCGCATGGGAA
CCCCAGACCCTGAGTACCCAGATGACTACAGCCAAGGTGGGACCAGGCTGGACGGGAAGAATCTGGTGCA
GGAATGGCTGGCGAAGCGCCAGGGTGCCCGGTATGTGTGGAACCGCACTGAGCTCATGCAGGCTTCCCTG
GACCCGTCTGTGACCCATCTCATGGGTCTCTTTGAGCCTGGAGACATGAAATACGAGATCCACCGAGACT
CCACACTGGACCCCTCCCTGATGGAGATGACAGAGGCTGCCCTGCGCCTGCTGAGCAGGAACCCCCGCGG
CTTCTTCCTCTTCGTGGAGGGTGGTCGCATCGACCATGGTCATCATGAAAGCAGGGCTTACCGGGCACTG
ACTGAGACGATCATGTTCGACGACGCCATTGAGAGGGCGGGCCAGCTCACCAGCGAGGAGGACACGCTGA
GCCTCGTCACTGCCGACCACTCCCACGTCTTCTCCTTCGGAGGCTACCCCCTGCGAGGGAGCTCCATCTT
CGGGCTGGCCCCTGGCAAGGCCCGGGACAGGAAGGCCTACACGGTCCTCCTATACGGAAACGGTCCAGGC
TATGTGCTCAAGGACGGCGCCCGGCCGGATGTTACCGAGAGCGAGAGCGGGAGCCCCGAGTATCGGCAGC
AGTCAGCAGTGCCCCTGGACGAAGAGACCCACGCAGGCGAGGACGTGGCGGTGTTCGCGCGCGGCCCGCA
GGCGCACCTGGTTCACGGCGTGCAGGAGCAGACCTTCATAGCGCACGTCATGGCCTTCGCCGCCTGCCTG
GAGCCCTACACCGCCTGCGACCTGGCGCCCCCCGCCGGCACCACCGACGCCGCGCACCCGGGTTCTAGAG
GAAGCACCTCCGGCGATAACGATTACAAGGATGATGATGATAAGGCCAGCGGCACCGGTCATCATCACCA
TCACCATTGAGTTTAAACCCGCTGATCAGCCTCGACTGTGCCTTCTAAGGCCTGAGCTCGCTGATCAGCC
TCGATCGAGGATCCAGACATGATAAGATACATTGATGAGTTTGGACAAACCACAACTAGAATGCAGTGAA
AAAAATGCTTTATTTGTGAAATTTGTGATGCTATTGCTTTATTTGTAACCATTATAAGCTGCAATAAACA
AGTTAACAACAACAATTGCATTCATTTTATGTTTCAGGTTCAGGGGGAGGTGTGGGAGGTTTTTTAAAGC
AAGTAAAACCTCTACAAATGTGGTATGGCTGATTATGATCAGTCGACCTGCAGGCATGCAAGCTTGGCGT
AATCATGGTCATAGCTGTTTCCTGTGTGAAATTGTTATCCGCTCACAATTCCACACAACATACGAGCCGG
AAGCATAAAGTGTAAAGCCTGGGGTGCCTAATGAGTGAGCTAACTCACATTAATTGCGTTGCGCTCACTG
CCCGCTTTCCAGTCGGGAAACCTGTCGTGCCAGCTGCATTAATGAATCGGCCAACGCGCGGGGAGAGGCG
GTTTGCGTATTGGGCGCTCTTCCGCTTCCTCGCTCACTGACTCGCTGCGCTCGGTCGTTCGGCTGCGGCG
AGCGGTATCAGCTCACTCAAAGGCGGTAATACGGTTATCCACAGAATCAGGGGATAACGCAGGAAAGAAC
ATGTGAGCAAAAGGCCAGCAAAAGGCCAGGAACCGTAAAAAGGCCGCGTTGCTGGCGTTTTTCCATAGGC
TCCGCCCCCCTGACGAGCATCACAAAAATCGACGCTCAAGTCAGAGGTGGCGAAACCCGACAGGACTATA
AAGATACCAGGCGTTTCCCCCTGGAAGCTCCCTCGTGCGCTCTCCTGTTCCGACCCTGCCGCTTACCGGA
TACCTGTCCGCCTTTCTCCCTTCGGGAAGCGTGGCGCTTTCTCATAGCTCACGCTGTAGGTATCTCAGTT
CGGTGTAGGTCGTTCGCTCCAAGCTGGGCTGTGTGCACGAACCCCCCGTTCAGCCCGACCGCTGCGCCTT
ATCCGGTAACTATCGTCTTGAGTCCAACCCGGTAAGACACGACTTATCGCCACTGGCAGCAGCCACTGGT
AACAGGATTAGCAGAGCGAGGTATGTAGGCGGTGCTACAGAGTTCTTGAAGTGGTGGCCTAACTACGGCT
ACACTAGAAGAACAGTATTTGGTATCTGCGCTCTGCTGAAGCCAGTTACCTTCGGAAAAAGAGTTGGTAG
CTCTTGATCCGGCAAACAAACCACCGCTGGTAGCGGTGGTTTTTTTGTTTGCAAGCAGCAGATTACGCGC
AGAAAAAAAGGATCTCAAGAAGATCCTTTGATCTTTTCTACGGGGTCTGACGCTCAGTGGAACGAAAACT
CACGTTAAGGGATTTTGGTCATGAGATTATCAAAAAGGATCTTCACCTAGATCCTTTTAAATTAAAAATG
AAGTTTTAAATCAATCTAAAGTATATATGAGTAAACTTGGTCTGACAGTTACCAATGCTTAATCAGTGAG
GCACCTATCTCAGCGATCTGTCTATTTCGTTCATCCATAGTTGCCTGACTCCCCGTCGTGTAGATAACTA
CGATACGGGAGGGCTTACCATCTGGCCCCAGTGCTGCAATGATACCGCGAGACCCACGCTCACCGGCTCC
AGATTTATCAGCAATAAACCAGCCAGCCGGAAGGGCCGAGCGCAGAAGTGGTCCTGCAACTTTATCCGCC
TCCATCCAGTCTATTAATTGTTGCCGGGAAGCTAGAGTAAGTAGTTCGCCAGTTAATAGTTTGCGCAACG
TTGTTGCCATTGCTACAGGCATCGTGGTGTCACGCTCGTCGTTTGGTATGGCTTCATTCAGCTCCGGTTC
CCAACGATCAAGGCGAGTTACATGATCCCCCATGTTGTGCAAAAAAGCGGTTAGCTCCTTCGGTCCTCCG
ATCGTTGTCAGAAGTAAGTTGGCCGCAGTGTTATCACTCATGGTTATGGCAGCACTGCATAATTCTCTTA
CTGTCATGCCATCCGTAAGATGCTTTTCTGTGACTGGTGAGTACTCAACCAAGTCATTCTGAGAATAGTG
TATGCGGCGACCGAGTTGCTCTTGCCCGGCGTCAATACGGGATAATACCGCGCCACATAGCAGAACTTTA
AAAGTGCTCATCATTGGAAAACGTTCTTCGGGGCGAAAACTCTCAAGGATCTTACCGCTGTTGAGATCCA
GTTCGATGTAACCCACTCGTGCACCCAACTGATCTTCAGCATCTTTTACTTTCACCAGCGTTTCTGGGTG
AGCAAAAACAGGAAGGCAAAATGCCGCAAAAAAGGGAATAAGGGCGACACGGAAATGTTGAATACTCATA
CTCTTCCTTTTTCAATATTATTGAAGCATTTATCAGGGTTATTGTCTCATGAGCGGATACATATTTGAAT
GTATTTAGAAAAATAAACAAATAGGGGTTCCGCGCACATTTCCCCGAAAAGTGCCACCTGACGTCTAAGA
AACCATTATTATCATGACATTAACCTATAAAAATAGGCGTATCACGAGGCCCTTTCGTCTCGCGCGTTTC
GGTGATGACGGTGAAAACCTCTGACACATGCAGCTCCCGGAGACGGTCACAGCTTGTCTGTAAGCGGATG
CCGGGAGCAGACAAGCCCGTCAGGGCGCGTCAGCGGGTGTTGGCGGGTGTCGGGGCTGGCTTAACTATGC
GGCATCAGAGCAGATTGTACTGAGAGTGCACCATATGCGGTGTGAAATACCGCACAGATGCGTAAGGAGA
AAATACCGCATCAGGCGCCATTCGCCATTCAGGCTGCGCAACTGTTGGGAAGGGCGATCGGTGCGGGCCT
CTTCGCTATTACGCCAGCTGGCGAAAGGGGGATGTGCTGCAAGGCGATTAAGTTGGGTAACGCCAGGGTT
TTCCCAGTCACGACGTT
Features (pLannotate 1.2.2; 19 found; start..end, strand, type, name):
     23..449     +  promoter       MT promoter: Drosophila metallothionein promoter
    467..520     +  sig_peptide    BiP signal sequence: Drosophila BiP signal sequence
    479..1360    +  CDS            ZAR1 (fragment): ZAR1_ARATH - Experimental evidence at protein level: Swiss-Prot protein existence level 1. Receptor protein kinase acting as an integrator for intracellular calcium and heterotrimeric G protein signaling with extracellular signals during early zygote development. Involved in modulating the asymmetric division of zygote and the cell fate determination of its daughter cells. From Arabidopsis thaliana (Mouse-ear cress).
   1397..1603    +  CDS            COMP (fragment): COMP_HUMAN - Experimental evidence at protein level: Swiss-Prot protein existence level 1. May play a role in the structural integrity of cartilage via its interaction with other extracellular matrix proteins such as the collagens and fibronectin. Can mediate the interaction of chondrocytes with the cartilage extracellular matrix through interaction with cell surface integrin receptors. Could play a role in the pathogenesis of osteoarthritis. Potent suppressor of apoptosis in both primary chondrocytes and transformed cells. Suppresses apoptosis by blocking the activation of caspase-3 and by in
   1606..3058    +  CDS            SEAP (fragment): secreted alkaline phosphatase from human placenta The natural enzyme has a C-terminal transmembrane sequence that is replaced by a GPI anchor.
   3095..3124    +  CDS            2xFLAG (fragment): two tandem FLAG® epitope tags
   3230..3364    -  polyA_signal   SV40 poly(A) signal: SV40 polyadenylation signal
   3387..3471    -  CDS            large T antigen (fragment): large T antigen from SV40 (simian virus 40)
   3471..3495    +  misc_feature   MCS (fragment): pUC18/19 multiple cloning site
   3532..3548    -  protein_bind   lac operator: The lac repressor binds to the lac operator to inhibit transcription in E. coli. This inhibition can be relieved by adding lactose or isopropyl-β-D-thiogalactopyranoside (IPTG). lac repressor encoded by lacI
   3556..3586    -  promoter       lac promoter: promoter for the E. coli lac operon
   3601..3622    -  protein_bind   CAP binding site: CAP binding activates transcription in the presence of cAMP. E. coli catabolite activator protein
   3635..3727    -  CDS            lacI (fragment): lac repressor; lacI; The lac repressor binds to the lac operator to inhibit transcription in E. coli. This inhibition can be relieved by adding lactose or isopropyl-β-D-thiogalactopyranoside (IPTG).
   3910..4498    -  rep_origin     ori: high-copy-number ColE1/pMB1/pBR322/pUC origin of replication
   4669..5529    -  CDS            AmpR: β-lactamase; bla; confers resistance to ampicillin, carbenicillin, and related antibiotics
   5530..5634    -  promoter       AmpR promoter: bla
   5729..5764    +  CDS            rop (fragment): Rop protein, which maintains plasmids at low copy number; rop
   5866..5965    +  misc_feature   bom (fragment): basis of mobility region from pBR322
   5971..21      -  CDS            lacZα (fragment) (across the origin): LacZα fragment of β-galactosidase; lacZ fragment
