[The description below was written by a language model from this plasmid's Addgene catalogue record and pLannotate feature annotations shown in this document.]
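Description:
AT1G25320 X002_pECIA14 is a 6.1 kb insect-cell expression plasmid built on the pECIA14 backbone. It serves as the "prey" construct in a paired bait/prey system for detecting extracellular protein interactions, and is meant to be used alongside the matching bait plasmid in pECIA2. In E. coli it is maintained at high copy through a ColE1/pUC-type origin and selected with ampicillin via the β-lactamase gene. The remaining bacterial annotations (lac promoter/operator, and lacZα, lacI, rop and bom fragments) are backbone remnants with no stated role.

The expression cassette is driven by the Drosophila metallothionein promoter, so transcription in Drosophila cell culture is induced by adding copper sulfate. A Drosophila BiP signal sequence directs the product into the secretory pathway. It is followed by the extracellular domain of the Arabidopsis thaliana leucine-rich repeat receptor kinase AT1G25320. The automated annotation labels this region as a fragment of ZAR1, which probably reflects similarity to a related receptor kinase rather than the identity given in the catalogue.

The ectodomain is fused at its C-terminus to the pentamerising coiled-coil helix of COMP, described by the depositor as rat although the annotation matched the human entry. This is followed by human placental alkaline phosphatase, a FLAG epitope and a hexahistidine tag, and an SV40 polyadenylation signal ends the cassette. Pentamerisation raises avidity so that weak, transient ectodomain interactions can be captured, and alkaline phosphatase provides an enzymatic readout of prey binding to immobilised bait. The plasmid belongs to a collection used to map the extracellular interaction network of Arabidopsis LRR receptor kinases.
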