Addgene plasmid #114809: AT1G25320 X002_pECIA14
Purpose: Prey vector AT1G25320 X002_pECIA14 should be used with bait vector AT1G25320 X002_pECIA2.
Depositing lab: Youssef Belkhadir. Depositing organization: Gregor Mendel Institute of Molecular Plant Biology. Publication: An extracellular network of Arabidopsis leucine-rich repeat receptor kinases. Smakowska-Luzan E, Mott GA, Parys K, Stegmann M, Howton TC, Layeghifard M, Neuhold J, Lehner A, Kong J, Grunwald K, Weinberger N, Satbhai SB, Mayer D, Busch W, Madalinski M, Stolt-Bergner P, Provart NJ, Mukhtar MS, Zipfel C, Desveaux D, Guttman DS, Belkhadir Y. Nature. 2018 Jan 18;553(7688):342-346. doi: 10.1038/nature25184. Epub 2018 Jan 10. PubMed 29320478.
Backbone
  Vector backbone: pECIA14
  Backbone manufacturer: Chris Garcia (Addgene plasmid # 47051)
  Vector type: Insect Expression
Growth in bacteria
  Bacterial resistance: Ampicillin, 100 μg/mL
  Growth temperature: 37°C
  Growth strain: DH5alpha
  Copy number: High Copy
Gene/Insert
  Gene/Insert name: AT1G25320
  Species: A. thaliana (mustard weed)
  Entrez Gene: AT1G25320 (a.k.a. AT1G25320, F4F7.29, F4F7_29)
  Promoter: Metallothionein (Copper-Inducible)
  Cloning method: Ligation Independent Cloning
Terms and licenses: Academic/Nonprofit Terms; Industry Terms: Not Available to Industry
Depositor comments: Plasmid for secreted expression in Drosophila cell culture by induction via CuSO4. Insert is an extracellular domain of indicated LRR-RK, C-terminally tagged with Pentameric rat COMP helix, Alkaline Phosphatase (human, placental), Flag, and hexahistidine tags. Insert Protein Sequence: NALNDEGFALLTLKQSISKDPDGSLSNWNSENQNPCSWNGVTCDDNKVVVSLSIPKKKLLGYLPSSLGLLSNLRHLNLRSNELSGNLPVELFKAQGLQSLVLYGNFLSGSIPNEIGDLKFLQILDLSRNSLNGSIPESVLKCNRLRSFDLSQNNLTGSVPSGFGQSLASLQKLDLSSNNLIGLVPDDLGNLTRLQGTLDLSHNSFSGSIPASLGNLPEKVYVNLAYNNLSGPIPQTGALVNRGPTAFLGNPRLCGPPLKDPCLPDTDSSSTSHPFVPDNNEQGGGGSKKGEGLS
How to cite: AT1G25320 X002_pECIA14 was a gift from Youssef Belkhadir (Addgene plasmid # 114809 ; http://n2t.net/addgene:114809 ; RRID:Addgene_114809)
